>Addgene plasmid #159403 | DT042A | addgene full sequence | sequence record 324290 | Addgene NGS Result
ACAGATGTCTGCCTGTTCATCCGCGTCCAGCTCGTTGAGTTTCTCCAGAAGCGTTAATGTCTGGCTTCTG
ATAAAGCGGGCCATGTTAAGGGCGGTTTTTTCCTGTTTGGTCACTGATGCCTCCGTGTAAGGGGGATTTC
TGTTCATGGGGGTAATGATACCGATGAAACGAGAGAGGATGCTCACGATACGGGTTACTGATGATGAACA
TGCCCGGTTACTGGAACGTTGTGAGGGTAAACAACTGGCGGTATGGATGCGGCGGGACCAGAGAAAAATC
ACTCAGGGTCAATGCCAGCGCTTCGTTAATACAGATGTAGGTGTTCCACAGGGTAGCCAGCAGCATCCTG
CGATGCAGATCCGGAACATAATGGTGCAGGGCGCTGACTTCCGCGTTTCCAGACTTTACGAAACACGGAA
ACCGAAGACCATTCATGTTGTTGCTCAGGTCGCAGACGTTTTGCAGCAGCAGTCGCTTCACGTTCGCTCG
CGTATCGGTGATTCATTCTGCTAACCAGTAAGGCAACCCCGCCAGCCTAGCCGGGTCCTCAACGACAGGA
GCACGATCATGCGCACCCGTGGGGCCGCCATGCCGGCGATAATGGCCTGCTTCTCGCCGAAACGTTTGGT
GGCGGGACCAGTGACGAAGGCTTGAGCGAGGGCGTGCAAGATTCCGAATACCGCAAGCGACAGGCCGATC
ATCGTCGCGCTCCAGCGAAAGCGGTCCTCGCCGAAAATGACCCAGAGCGCTGCCGGCACCTGTCCTACGA
GTTGCATGATAAAGAAGACAGTCATAAGTGCGGCGACGATAGTCATGCCCCGCGCCCACCGGAAGGAGCT
GACTGGGTTGAAGGCTCTCAAGGGCATCGGTCGAGATCCCGGTGCCTAATGAGTGAGCTAACTTACATTA
ATTGCGTTGCGCTCACTGCCCGCTTTCCAGTCGGGAAACCTGTCGTGCCAGCTGCATTAATGAATCGGCC
AACGCGCGGGGAGAGGCGGTTTGCGTATTGGGCGCCAGGGTGGTTTTTCTTTTCACCAGTGAGACGGGCA
ACAGCTGATTGCCCTTCACCGCCTGGCCCTGAGAGAGTTGCAGCAAGCGGTCCACGCTGGTTTGCCCCAG
CAGGCGAAAATCCTGTTTGATGGTGGTTAACGGCGGGATATAACATGAGCTGTCTTCGGTATCGTCGTAT
CCCACTACCGAGATATCCGCACCAACGCGCAGCCCGGACTCGGTAATGGCGCGCATTGCGCCCAGCGCCA
TCTGATCGTTGGCAACCAGCATCGCAGTGGGAACGATGCCCTCATTCAGCATTTGCATGGTTTGTTGAAA
ACCGGACATGGCACTCCAGTCGCCTTCCCGTTCCGCTATCGGCTGAATTTGATTGCGAGTGAGATATTTA
TGCCAGCCAGCCAGACGCAGACGCGCCGAGACAGAACTTAATGGGCCCGCTAACAGCGCGATTTGCTGGT
GACCCAATGCGACCAGATGCTCCACGCCCAGTCGCGTACCGTCTTCATGGGAGAAAATAATACTGTTGAT
GGGTGTCTGGTCAGAGACATCAAGAAATAACGCCGGAACATTAGTGCAGGCAGCTTCCACAGCAATGGCA
TCCTGGTCATCCAGCGGATAGTTAATGATCAGCCCACTGACGCGTTGCGCGAGAAGATTGTGCACCGCCG
CTTTACAGGCTTCGACGCCGCTTCGTTCTACCATCGACACCACCACGCTGGCACCCAGTTGATCGGCGCG
AGATTTAATCGCCGCGACAATTTGCGACGGCGCGTGCAGGGCCAGACTGGAGGTGGCAACGCCAATCAGC
AACGACTGTTTGCCCGCCAGTTGTTGTGCCACGCGGTTGGGAATGTAATTCAGCTCCGCCATCGCCGCTT
CCACTTTTTCCCGCGTTTTCGCAGAAACGTGGCTGGCCTGGTTCACCACGCGGGAAACGGTCTGATAAGA
GACACCGGCATACTCTGCGACATCGTATAACGTTACTGGTTTCACATTCACCACCCTGAATTGACTCTCT
TCCGGGCGCTATCATGCCATACCGCGAAAGGTTTTGCGCCATTCGATGGTGTCCGGGATCTCGACGCTCT
CCCTTATGCGACTCCTGCATTAGGAAGCAGCCCAGTAGTAGGTTGAGGCCGTTGAGCACCGCCGCCGCAA
GGAATGGTGCATGCAAGGAGATGGCGCCCAACAGTCCCCCGGCCACGGGGCCTGCCACCATACCCACGCC
GAAACAAGCGCTCATGAGCCCGAAGTGGCGAGCCCGATCTTCCCCATCGGTGATGTCGGCGATATAGGCG
CCAGCAACCGCACCTGTGGCGCCGGTGATGCCGGCCACGATGCGTCCGGCGTAGAGGATCGAGATCTCGA
TCCCGCGAAATGAAATCATAAAAAATTATTTGCTTTGTGAGCGGATAACAATTATAATAGATTCAAGCCC
GGATAGCTCAGTCGGTAGAGCAGCGGCCGGAATTGTGAGCGGATAACAATTCCCCTCTAGAAATAATTTT
GTTTAACTTTAAGAAGGAGATATACATGCATCATCACCACCATCATGGCGGTGGCTCGATGCGTAAAGGC
GAAGAGCTGTTCACTGGTGTCGTCCCTATTCTGGTGGAACTGGATGGTGATGTCAACGGTCATAAGTTTT
CCGTGCGTGGCGAGGGTGAAGGTGACGCAACTAATGGTAAACTGACGCTGAAGTTCATCTGTACTACTGG
TAAACTGCCGGTACCTTGGCCGACTCTGGTAACGACGCTGACTTATGGTGTTCAGTGCTTTGCTCGTTAT
CCGGACCATATGAAGCAGCATGACTTCTTCAAGTCCGCCATGCCGGAAGGCTATGTGCAGGAACGCACGA
TTTCCTTTAAGGATGACGGCACGTACAAAACGCGTGCGGAAGTGAAATTTGAAGGCGATACCCTGGTAAA
CCGCATTGAGCTGAAAGGCATTGACTTTAAAGAAGACGGCAATATCCTGGGCCATAAGCTGGAATACAAT
TTTAACAGCCACAATGTTTACATCACCGCCGATAAACAAAAAAATGGCATTAAAGCGAATTTTAAAATTC
GCCACAACGTGGAGGATGGCAGCGTGCAGCTGGCTGATCACTACCAGCAAAACACTCCAATCGGTGATGG
TCCTGTTCTGCTGCCAGACAATCACTATCTGAGCACGCAAAGCGTTCTGTCTAAAGATCCGAACGAGAAA
CGCGATCATATGGTTCTGCTGGAGTTCGTAACCGCAGCGGGCATCACGCATGGTATGGATGAACTGTACA
AATAATAACGACTCAGGCTGCTACGCCTGTGTACTGGAAAACAAAACCAAAACCCAAAAAACAAAAAACT
GAGCCCATTGGTATCGTGGAAGGACTCGATCAAAAAAAAAAAAAAAAAAAAAAAAAAAAACTAGCATAAC
CCCTTGGGGCCTCTAAACGGGTCTTGAGGGGTTTTTTGATATCCGGATTGGCGAATGGG
[124 nt withheld, positions 3490-3613]
C
[91 nt withheld, positions 3615-3705]
A
[49 nt withheld, positions 3707-3755]
CCTTTGACGTTGGAGTCCACGTTCTTT
[37 nt withheld, positions 3783-3819]
ACCCTATCTCGGTCTATTCTTTTGATTTATAAGGGATTTTGCCGATTTCGGCCTATTGGTTAAAAAATGA
GCTGATTTAACAAAAATTTAACGCGAATTTTAACAAAATATTAACGCTTACAATTTAGGTGGCACTTTTC
GGGGAAATGTGCGCGGAACCCCTATTTGTTTATTTTTCTAAATACATTCAAATATGTATCCGCTCATGAG
ACAATAACCCTGATAAATGCTTCAATAATATTGAAAAAGGAAGAGTATGAGTATTCAACATTTCCGTGTC
GCCCTTATTCCCTTTTTTGCGGCATTTTGCCTTCCTGTTTTTGCTCACCCAGAAACGCTGGTGAAAGTAA
AAGATGCTGAAGATCAGTTGGGTGCACGAGTGGGTTACATCGAACTGGATCTCAACAGCGGTAAGATCCT
TGAGAGTTTTCGCCCCGAAGAACGTTTTCCAATGATGAGCACTTTTAAAGTTCTGCTATGTGGCGCGGTA
TTATCCCGTATTGACGCCGGGCAAGAGCAACTCGGTCGCCGCATACACTATTCTCAGAATGACTTGGTTG
AGTACTCACCAGTCACAGAAAAGCATCTTACGGATGGCATGACAGTAAGAGAATTATGCAGTGCTGCCAT
AACCATGAGTGATAACACTGCGGCCAACTTACTTCTGACAACGATCGGAGGACCGAAGGAGCTAACCGCT
TTTTTGCACAACATGGGGGATCATGTAACTCGCCTTGATCGTTGGGAACCGGAGCTGAATGAAGCCATAC
CAAACGACGAGCGTGACACCACGATGCCTGCAGCAATGGCAACAACGTTGCGCAAACTATTAACTGGCGA
ACTACTTACTCTAGCTTCCCGGCAACAATTAATAGACTGGATGGAGGCGGATAAAGTTGCAGGACCACTT
CTGCGCTCGGCCCTTCCGGCTGGCTGGTTTATTGCTGATAAATCTGGAGCCGGTGAGCGTGGGTCTCGCG
GTATCATTGCAGCACTGGGGCCAGATGGTAAGCCCTCCCGTATCGTAGTTATCTACACGACGGGGAGTCA
GGCAACTATGGATGAACGAAATAGACAGATCGCTGAGATAGGTGCCTCACTGATTAAGCATTGGTAACTG
TCAGACCAAGTTTACTCATATATACTTTAGATTGATTTAAAACTTCATTTTTAATTTAAAAGGATCTAGG
TGAAGATCCTTTTTGATAATCTCATGACCAAAATCCCTTAACGTGAGTTTTCGTTCCACTGAGCGTCAGA
CCCCGTAGAAAAGATCAAAGGATCTTCTTGAGATCCTTTTTTTCTGCGCGTAATCTGCTGCTTGCAAACA
AAAAAACCACCGCTACCAGCGGTGGTTTGTTTGCCGGATCAAGAGCTACCAACTCTTTTTCCGAAGGTAA
CTGGCTTCAGCAGAGCGCAGATACCAAATACTGTCCTTCTAGTGTAGCCGTAGTTAGGCCACCACTTCAA
GAACTCTGTAGCACCGCCTACATACCTCGCTCTGCTAATCCTGTTACCAGTGGCTGCTGCCAGTGGCGAT
AAGTCGTGTCTTACCGGGTTGGACTCAAGACGATAGTTACCGGATAAGGCGCAGCGGTCGGGCTGAACGG
GGGGTTCGTGCACACAGCCCAGCTTGGAGCGAACGACCTACACCGAACTGAGATACCTACAGCGTGAGCT
ATGAGAAAGCGCCACGCTTCCCGAAGGGAGAAAGGCGGACAGGTATCCGGTAAGCGGCAGGGTCGGAACA
GGAGAGCGCACGAGGGAGCTTCCAGGGGGAAACGCCTGGTATCTTTATAGTCCTGTCGGGTTTCGCCACC
TCTGACTTGAGCGTCGATTTTTGTGATGCTCGTCAGGGGGGCGGAGCCTATGGAAAAACGCCAGCAACGC
GGCCTTTTTACGGTTCCTGGCCTTTTGCTGGCCTTTTGCTCACATGTTCTTTCCTGCGTTATCCCCTGAT
TCTGTGGATAACCGTATTACCGCCTTTGAGTGAGCTGATACCGCTCGCCGCAGCCGAACGACCGAGCGCA
GCGAGTCAGTGAGCGAGGAAGCGGAAGAGCGCCTGATGCGGTATTTTCTCCTTACGCATCTGTGCGGTAT
TTCACACCGCAATGGTGCACTCTCAGTACAATCTGCTCTGATGCCGCATAGTTAAGCCAGTATACACTCC
GCTATCGCTACGTGACTGGGTCATGGCTGCGCCCCGACACCCGCCAACACCCGCTGACGCGCCCTGACGG
GCTTGTCTGCTCCCGGCATCCGCTTACAGACAAGCTGTGACCGTCTCCGGGAGCTGCATGTGTCAGAGGT
TTTCACCGTCATCACCGAAACGCGCGAGGCAGCTGCGGTAAAGCTCATCAGCGTGGTCGTGAAGCGATTC
Features (pLannotate 1.2.2; 17 found; start..end, strand, type, name):
    131..511     +  CDS            YPB1_ECOLX: Protein predicted: Swiss-Prot protein existence level 4. From Escherichia coli.
    583..874     -  CDS            TcR (fragment): tetracycline efflux protein; tet; confers resistance to tetracycline
    889..910     -  protein_bind   CAP binding site: CAP binding activates transcription in the presence of cAMP. E. coli catabolite activator protein
    923..2005    -  CDS            lacI: lac repressor; lacI; The lac repressor binds to the lac operator to inhibit transcription in E. coli. This inhibition can be relieved by adding lactose or isopropyl-β-D-thiogalactopyranoside (IPTG).
   2006..2083    -  promoter       lacI promoter: lacI
   2091..2370    -  CDS            TcR (fragment): tetracycline efflux protein; tet; confers resistance to tetracycline
   2415..2431    +  protein_bind   lac operator: The lac repressor binds to the lac operator to inhibit transcription in E. coli. This inhibition can be relieved by adding lactose or isopropyl-β-D-thiogalactopyranoside (IPTG). lac repressor encoded by lacI
   2479..2503    +  protein_bind   lac operator: The lac repressor binds to the lac operator to inhibit transcription in E. coli. This inhibition can be relieved by adding lactose or isopropyl-β-D-thiogalactopyranoside (IPTG). lac repressor encoded by lacI
   2518..2540    +  RBS            RBS: efficient ribosome binding site from bacteriophage T7 gene 10 (Olins and Rangwala, 1989)
   2579..3292    +  CDS            superfolder GFP: GFP variant that folds robustly even when fused to poorly folded proteins (Pédelacq et al., 2006)
   3421..3468    +  terminator     T7 terminator: transcription terminator for bacteriophage T7 RNA polymerase
   3490..3918    +  rep_origin     f1 ori (sequence partly withheld): f1 bacteriophage origin of replication; arrow indicates direction of (+) strand synthesis
   3971..4075    +  promoter       AmpR promoter: bla
   4076..4936    +  CDS            AmpR: β-lactamase; bla; confers resistance to ampicillin, carbenicillin, and related antibiotics
   5107..5695    +  rep_origin     ori: high-copy-number ColE1/pMB1/pBR322/pUC origin of replication
   5881..6020    -  misc_feature   bom: basis of mobility region from pBR322
   6122..114     -  CDS            rop (across the origin): Rop protein, which maintains plasmids at low copy number; rop
