[The description below was written by a language model from this plasmid's Addgene catalogue record and pLannotate feature annotations shown in this document.]
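Description:
DT042A is a bacterial expression plasmid built on the Novagen pET21b(+) backbone and carrying a synthetic, IPTG-inducible cassette for superfolder GFP (sfGFP). It is propagated in E. coli under ampicillin selection (β-lactamase with its own promoter) and replicates from a ColE1/pBR322-type origin. The pBR322 bom region and the rop gene are retained, consistent with the low copy number listed in the record. An f1 phage origin is also present, along with short tetracycline-resistance gene fragments that appear to be nonfunctional backbone remnants. The depositor notes that the plasmid exists as a multimer, which is not expected to affect its function.

The payload is an sfGFP coding sequence, recorded as carrying an N-terminal 6xHis tag. It is preceded by the efficient T7 gene 10 ribosome binding site and followed by a T7 terminator. Two lac operator sites lie upstream of the RBS, and the plasmid encodes lacI under its own promoter, so the repressor holds transcription off until lactose or IPTG is added. The record is inconsistent about the promoter: the purpose statement describes control by a T7 bacteriophage promoter, whereas the insert name and promoter field specify a T5 promoter with lacO. The feature table annotates neither a promoter in this region nor the His tag. The dual-operator arrangement is typical of T5/lac designs, which are read by the host E. coli RNA polymerase, but this cannot be confirmed from the annotations alone.

The construct provides an inducible, affinity-purifiable fluorescent reporter. It was deposited in connection with work on artificial cells, though the record does not state its specific role in that work.
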