Addgene plasmid #159403: DT042A
Purpose: Inducible superfolder GFP (sfGFP) expression, controlled under T7 bacteriophage promoter
Depositing lab: Sheref Mansy. Depositing organization: Universita degli Studi di Trento. Publication: Artificial cells drive neural differentiation. Toparlak OD, Zasso J, Bridi S, Serra MD, Macchi P, Conti L, Baudet ML, Mansy SS. Sci Adv. 2020 Sep 18;6(38). pii: 6/38/eabb4920. doi: 10.1126/sciadv.abb4920. Print 2020 Sep. PubMed 32948587.
Backbone
  Vector backbone: pET21b(+)
  Backbone manufacturer: Novagen
  Vector type: Bacterial Expression
Growth in bacteria
  Bacterial resistance: Ampicillin, 100 μg/mL
  Growth temperature: 37°C
  Growth strain: DH5alpha
  Copy number: Low Copy
Gene/Insert
  Gene/Insert name: pr.T5-LacO-6xHis-sfGFP
  Species: Synthetic
  Promoter: T5 promoter
  Tag / fusion protein: 6xHis (N terminal on insert)
  Cloning method: Gibson Cloning
  Sequencing primers: 5′ N/A
Terms and licenses: Academic/Nonprofit Terms; Industry Terms: Not Available to Industry
Depositor comments: Please note: This plasmid exists as a multimer. This is not expected to impact the end function of the plasmid. Please refer to the Addgene Blog post on multimers for more information: https://blog.addgene.org/plasmids-101-dimers-and-multimers
How to cite: DT042A was a gift from Sheref Mansy (Addgene plasmid # 159403 ; http://n2t.net/addgene:159403 ; RRID:Addgene_159403)
